Addgene plasmid #126283: pGWB14-LYX065
Purpose: With a Nicotiana benthamiana transcription factor in PGWB14 backbone, for Agrobacterium mediated transient or stable expression corresponding transcription factor fused with a C-terminal HA tag.
Depositing lab: Silin Zhong. Depositing organization: Chinese University of Hong Kong.
Backbone
  Vector backbone: pGWB14
  Vector type: Plant Expression
  Selectable markers: Hygromycin
Growth in bacteria
  Bacterial resistance: Kanamycin, 50 μg/mL
  Growth temperature: 37°C
  Growth strain: DH5alpha
  Copy number: Low Copy
Gene/Insert
  Gene/Insert name: Niben101Scf03737g01002.1
  Species: Nicotiana benthamiana
  Promoter: CaMV 35S
  Tag / fusion protein: HA (C terminal on insert)
  Cloning method: Gibson Cloning
Terms and licenses: Academic/Nonprofit Terms; Industry Terms: Not Available to Industry
How to cite: pGWB14-LYX065 was a gift from Silin Zhong (Addgene plasmid # 126283 ; http://n2t.net/addgene:126283 ; RRID:Addgene_126283)
