[The description below was written by a language model from this plasmid's Addgene catalogue record and pLannotate feature annotations shown in this document.]
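Description:
pGWB14-LYX065 is a low-copy plant binary vector built on the pGWB14 backbone for Agrobacterium-mediated transient or stable expression of a Nicotiana benthamiana transcription factor, gene model Niben101Scf03737g01002.1. The vector skeleton carries the broad-host-range IncP replication system (oriV with the trans-acting replication protein trfA), which supports maintenance in both E. coli and Agrobacterium. It also carries an oriT with traJ for mobilisation. Bacterial selection is by kanamycin (aphA-3). The annotation also picks up backbone remnants such as partial tetracycline resistance genes, an IS1 element and fragments of ColE1 ori, lacZα, M13 ori and lacI, none of which appear to be part of the functional design.

Between the nopaline-type right and left T-DNA borders lie three CaMV 35S-driven units. The main cassette places the transcription factor coding sequence, flanked by attB1 and attB2 Gateway sites, downstream of the 35S promoter and upstream of a 3xHA tag and NOS terminator, which gives a C-terminally HA-tagged protein. The catalogue lists Gibson cloning as the assembly method. The annotation software labels the insert by homology to Arabidopsis YAB5, suggesting a YABBY-family factor, though the record itself does not name the family. A second cassette, not mentioned in the catalogue fields, expresses the tomato bushy stunt virus P19 silencing suppressor with a CaMV poly(A) signal. P19 binds siRNAs and would be expected to boost transgene accumulation in agroinfiltrated leaves. The third cassette, in the opposite orientation, drives the hygromycin resistance gene for selecting stable plant transformants. The HA tag allows immunodetection or immunoprecipitation of the expressed factor.
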