Features (pLannotate 1.2.2; 36 found; start..end, strand, type, name):
      3..89      -  CDS            traI (fragment): TRAI6_ECOLX - Experimental evidence at protein level: Swiss-Prot protein existence level 1. The initiation process of transfer DNA synthesis requires the interaction of at least three plasmid-specific components (TraH, I, and J) at the transfer origin resulting in the assembly of a specialised nucleoprotein complex - the relaxosome. Site- and strand-specific cleavage at the transfer origin is dependent on TraI and TraJ. From Escherichia coli.
    127..498     -  CDS            traJ: oriT-recognizing protein; traJ
    531..640     -  oriT           oriT: incP origin of transfer
    772..962     +  rep_origin     ori (fragment): high-copy-number ColE1/pMB1/pBR322/pUC origin of replication
   1321..1971    -  CDS            TetR: tetracycline resistance regulatory protein; tetR
   2077..2326    +  CDS            TcR (fragment): tetracycline efflux protein; tetA; confers resistance to tetracycline
   2436..2460    -  misc_feature   RB T-DNA repeat: right border repeat from nopaline C58 T-DNA
   2490..2508    +  misc_feature   MCS (fragment): pUC18/19 multiple cloning site
   2559..2904    +  promoter       CaMV 35S promoter: strong constitutive promoter from cauliflower mosaic virus
   2856..2902    +  promoter       minimal CaMV 35S promoter: minimal 35S promoter from cauliflower mosaic virus
   2914..2932    -  misc_feature   MCS (fragment): pUC18/19 multiple cloning site
   2943..3458    +  CDS            P19_TBSVC: Experimental evidence at protein level: Swiss-Prot protein existence level 1. Acts as a suppressor of RNA-mediated gene silencing, also known as post-transcriptional gene silencing (PTGS), a mechanism of plant viral defense that limits the accumulation of viral RNAs. Binds to short interfering RNAs (siRNAs) with high affinity. Acts as a molecular caliper to specifically select siRNAs based on the length of the duplex region of the RNA (By similarity). From Tomato bushy stunt virus (strain Cherry) (TBSV).
   3531..3707    +  polyA_signal   CaMV poly(A) signal: cauliflower mosaic virus polyadenylation signal
   4210..4551    +  promoter       CaMV 35S promoter: strong constitutive promoter from cauliflower mosaic virus
   4562..4586    +  protein_bind   attB1: mutant version of attB; recombination site for the Gateway® BP reaction BP Clonase™
   4598..5128    +  CDS            YAB5: YAB5_ARATH - Experimental evidence at protein level: Swiss-Prot protein existence level 1. Promotes adaxial cell identity. Regulates the initiation of embryonic shoot apical meristem (SAM) development. From Arabidopsis thaliana (Mouse-ear cress).
   5208..5232    -  protein_bind   attB2: mutant version of attB; recombination site for the Gateway® BP reaction BP Clonase™
   5261..5350    +  CDS            3xHA: three tandem HA epitope tags
   5384..5636    +  terminator     NOS terminator: nopaline synthase terminator and poly(A) signal
   6065..6317    -  terminator     NOS terminator: nopaline synthase terminator and poly(A) signal
   6341..6769    -  CDS            nos (fragment): DHNO_AGRT7 - Protein inferred from homology: Swiss-Prot protein existence level 3. From Agrobacterium tumefaciens (strain T37).
   6785..7810    -  CDS            HygR: aminoglycoside phosphotransferase from E. coli; aph(4)-Ia; confers resistance to hygromycin
   7820..8164    -  promoter       CaMV 35S promoter: strong constitutive promoter from cauliflower mosaic virus
   7821..7867    -  promoter       minimal CaMV 35S promoter: minimal 35S promoter from cauliflower mosaic virus
   8302..8457    +  CDS            lacZα (fragment) (sequence partly withheld): LacZα fragment of β-galactosidase; lacZ fragment
   8455..8755    +  rep_origin     M13 ori (fragment) (sequence partly withheld): M13 bacteriophage origin of replication; arrow indicates direction of (+) strand synthesis
   8756..8886    +  CDS            lacI (fragment): lac repressor; lacI; The lac repressor binds to the lac operator to inhibit transcription in E. coli. This inhibition can be relieved by adding lactose or isopropyl-β-D-thiogalactopyranoside (IPTG).
   8940..8964    -  misc_feature   LB T-DNA repeat: left border repeat from nopaline C58 T-DNA
  10421..10540   -  CDS            tetR (fragment): TETR1_ECOLX - Experimental evidence at protein level: Swiss-Prot protein existence level 1. TetR is the repressor of the tetracycline resistance element; its N-terminal region forms a helix-turn-helix structure and binds DNA. Binding of tetracycline to TetR reduces the repressor affinity for the tetracycline resistance gene (tetA) promoter operator sites. From Escherichia coli.
  10560..11708   -  CDS            trfA: trans-acting replication protein that binds to and activates oriV
  12007..12801   -  CDS            KanR: aminoglycoside phosphotransferase; aphA-3; confers resistance to kanamycin
  12993..13760   +  mobile_element IS1: prokaryotic transposable element IS1
  13769..13918   -  CDS            satA (fragment): STA_BACSU - Also known as yyaR. Experimental evidence at protein level: Swiss-Prot protein existence level 1. Involved in resistance to streptothricin, a broad-spectrum antibiotic produced by streptomycetes. Detoxifies streptothricin via acetylation of the beta amino group of the first beta-lysyl moiety of streptothricin. From Bacillus subtilis (strain 168).
  13917..14111   -  CDS            satA (fragment): STA_BACSU - Also known as yyaR. Experimental evidence at protein level: Swiss-Prot protein existence level 1. Involved in resistance to streptothricin, a broad-spectrum antibiotic produced by streptomycetes. Detoxifies streptothricin via acetylation of the beta amino group of the first beta-lysyl moiety of streptothricin. From Bacillus subtilis (strain 168).
  14114..14389   -  CDS            klaC (fragment): KLAC_ECOLX - Also known as telB. Protein predicted: Swiss-Prot protein existence level 4. Belongs to the kla operon, which is associated with cryptic tellurite resistance, and IncW plasmid fertility inhibition. From Escherichia coli.
  14453..15084   -  rep_origin     oriV: incP origin of replication
>Addgene plasmid #126283 | pGWB14-LYX065 | addgene full sequence | sequence record 246918 | Addgene NGS Result
TCGGTCTTGCCTTGCTCGTCGGTGATGTACTTCACCAGCTCCGCGAAGTCGCTCTTCTTGATGGAGCGCA
TGGGGACGTGCTTGGCAATCACGCGCACCCCCCGGCCGTTTTAGCGGCTAAAAAAGTCATGGCTCTGCCC
TCGGGCGGACCACGCCCATCATGACCTTGCCAAGCTCGTCCTGCTTCTCTTCGATCTTCGCCAGCAGGGC
GAGGATCGTGGCATCACCGAACCGCGCCGTGCGCGGGTCGTCGGTGAGCCAGAGTTTCAGCAGGCCGCCC
AGGCGGCCCAGGTCGCCATTGATGCGGGCCAGCTCGCGGACGTGCTCATAGTCCACGACGCCCGTGATTT
TGTAGCCCTGGCCGACGGCCAGCAGGTAGGCCGACAGGCTCATGCCGGCCGCCGCCGCCTTTTCCTCAAT
CGCTCTTCGTTCGTCTGGAAGGCAGTACACCTTGATAGGTGGGCTGCCCTTCCTGGTTGGCTTGGTTTCA
TCAGCCATCCGCTTGCCCTCATCTGTTACGCCGGCGGTAGCCGGCCAGCCTCGCAGAGCAGGATTCCCGT
TGAGCACCGCCAGGTGCGAATAAGGGACAGTGAAGAAGGAACACCCGCTCGCGGGTGGGCCTACTTCACC
TATCCTGCCCGGCTGACGCCGTTGGATACACCAAGGAAAGTCTACACGAACCCTTTGGCAAAATCCTGTA
TATCGTGCGAAAAAGGATGGATATACCGAAAAAATCGCTATAATGACCCCGAAGCAGGGTTATGCAGCGG
AAAAGCGCCACGCTTCCCGAAGGGAGAAAGGCGGACAGGTATCCGGTAAGCGGCAGGGTCGGAACAGGAG
AGCGCACGAGGGAGCTTCCAGGGGGAAACGCCTGGTATCTTTATAGTCCTGTCGGGTTTCGCCACCTCTG
ACTTGAGCGTCGATTTTTGTGATGCTCGTCAGGGGGGCGGAGCCTATGGAAAAACGCCAGCAACGCGGCC
TTTTTACGGTTCCTGGCCTTTTGCTGGCCTTTTGCTCACATGTTCTTTCCTGCGTTATCCCCTGATTCTG
TGGATAACCGTATTACCGCCTTTGAGTGAGCTGATACCGCTCGCCGCAGCCGAACGACCGAGCGCAGCGA
GTCAGTGAGCGAGGAAGCGGAAGAGCGCCAGAAGGCCGCCAGAGAGGCCGAGCGCGGCCGTGAGGCTTGG
ACGCTAGGGCAGGGCATGAAAAAGCCCGTAGCGGGCTGCTACGGGCGTCTGACGCGGTGGAAAGGGGGAG
GGGATGTTGTCTACATGGCTCTGCTGTAGTGAGTGGGTTGCGCTCCGGCAGCGGTCCTGATCAATCGTCA
CCCTTTCTCGGTCCTTCAACGTTCCTGACAACGAGCCTCCTTTTCGCCAATCCATCGACAATCACCGCGA
GTCCCTGCTCGAACGCTGCGTCCGGACCGGCTTCGTCGAAGGCGTCTATCGCGGCCCGCAACAGCGGCGA
GAGCGGAGCCTGTTCAACGGTGCCGCCGCGCTCGCCGGCATCGCTGTCGCCGGCCTGCTCCTCAAGCACG
GCCCCAACAGTGAAGTAGCTGATTGTCATCAGCGCATTGACGGCGTCCCCGGCCGAAAAACCCGCCTCGC
AGAGGAAGCGAAGCTGCGCGTCGGCCGTTTCCATCTGCGGTGCGCCCGGTCGCGTGCCGGCATGGATGCG
CGCGCCATCGCGGTAGGCGAGCAGCGCCTGCCTGAAGCTGCGGGCATTCCCGATCAGAAATGAGCGCCAG
TCGTCGTCGGCTCTCGGCACCGAATGCGTATGATTCTCCGCCAGCATGGCTTCGGCCAGTGCGTCGAGCA
GCGCCCGCTTGTTCCTGAAGTGCCAGTAAAGCGCCGGCTGCTGAACCCCCAACCGTTCCGCCAGTTTGCG
TGTCGTCAGACCGTCTACGCCGACCTCGTTCAACAGGTCCAGGGCGGCACGGATCACTGTATTCGGCTGC
AACTTTGTCATGCTTGACACTTTATCACTGATAAACATAATATGTCCACCAACTTATCAGTGATAAAGAA
TCCGCGCGTTCAATCGGACCAGCGGAGGCTGGTCCGGAGGCCAGACGTGAAACCCAACATACCCCTGATC
GTAATTCTGAGCACTGTCGCGCTCGACGCTGTCGGCATCGGCCTGATTATGCCGGTGCTGCCGGGCCTCC
TGCGCGATCTGGTTCACTCGAACGACGTCACCGCCCACTATGGCATTCTGCTGGCGCTGTATGCGTTGGT
GCAATTTGCCTGCGCACCTGTGCTGGGCGCGCTGTCGGATCGTTTCGGGCGGCGGCCAATCTTGCTCGTC
TCGCTGGCCGGCGCCAGATCTGGGGAACCCTGTGGTTGGCATGCACATACAAATGGACGAACGGATAAAC
CTTTTCACGCCCTTTTAAATATCCGATTATTCTAATAAACGCTCTTTTCTCTTAGGTTTACCCGCCAATA
TATCCTGTCAAACACTGATAGTTTAAACGTTGCGATTAAGAATTCGAGCTCGGTACCCCCCTACTCCAAA
AATGTCAAAGATACAGTCTCAGAAGACCAAAGGGCTATTGAGACTTTTCAACAAAGGGTAATTTCGGGAA
ACCTCCTCGGATTCCATTGCCCAGCTATCTGTCACTTCATCGAAAGGACAGTAGAAAAGGAAGGTGGCTC
CTACAAATGCCATCATTGCGATAAAGGAAAGGCTATCATTCAAGATGCCTCTGCCGACAGTGGTCCCAAA
GATGGACCCCCACCCACGAGGAGCATCGTGGAAAAAGAAGACGTTCCAACCACGTCTTCAAAGCAAGTGG
ATTGATGTGACATCTCCACTGACGTAAGGGATGACGCACAATCCCACTATCCTTCGCAAGACCCTTCCTC
TATATAAGGAAGTTCATTTCATTTGGAGAGGACAGCCCAAGCTTCGACTCTAGAGGATCCCCTTAAATCG
ATATGGAACGAGCTATACAAGGAAACGACGCTAGGGAACAAGCTAACAGTGAACGTTGGGATGGAGGATC
AGGAGGTACCACTTCTCCCTTCAAACTTCCTGACGAAAGTCCGAGTTGGACTGAGTGGCGGCTACATAAC
GATGAGACGAATTCGAATCAAGATAATCCCCTTGGTTTCAAGGAAAGCTGGGGTTTCGGGAAAGTTGTAT
TTAAGAGATATCTCAGATACGACAGGACGGAAGCTTCACTGCACAGAGTCCTTGGATCTTGGACGGGAGA
TTCGGTTAACTATGCAGCATCTCGATTTTTCGGTTTCGACCAGATCGGATGTACCTATAGTATTCGGTTT
CGAGGAGTTAGTATCACCGTTTCTGGAGGGTCTCGAACTCTTCAGCATCTCTGTGAGATGGCAATTCGGT
CTAAGCAAGAACTGCTACAGCTTGCCCCAATCGAAGTGGAAAGTAATGTATCAAGAGGATGCCCTGAAGG
TACTCAAACCTTCGAAAAAGAAAGCGAGTAAGTCGAGGGCGAGCTCGAATTCGGTACGCTGAAATCACCA
GTCTCTCTCTACAAATCTATCTCTCTCTATTTTCTCCATAAATAATGTGTGAGTAGTTTCCCGATAAGGG
AAATTAGGGTTCTTATAGGGTTTCGCTCATGTGTTGAGCATATAAGAAACCCTTAGTATGTATTTGTATT
TGTAAAATACTTCTATCAATAAAATTTCTAATTCCTAAAACCAAAATCCAGTACTAAAATCCAGATCTCC
CTGCAGGTCCCCAGATTAGCCTTTTCAATTTCAGAAAGAATGCTAACCCACAGATGGTTAGAGAGGCTTA
CGCAGCAGGTCTCATCAAGACGATCTACCCGAGCAATAATCTCCAGGAAATCAAATACCTTCCCAAGAAG
GTTAAAGATGCAGTCAAAAGATTCAGGACTAACTGCATCAAGAACACAGAGAAAGATATATTTCTCAAGA
TCAGAAGTACTATTCCAGTATGGACGATTCAAGGCTTGCTTCACAAACCAAGGCAAGTAATAGAGATTGG
AGTCTCTAAAAAGGTAGTTCCCACTGAATCAAAGGCCATGGAGTCAAAGATTCAAATAGAGGACCTAACA
GAACTCGCCGTAAAGACTGGCGAACAGTTCATACAGAGTCTCTTACGACTCAATGACAAGAAGAAAATCT
TCGTCAACATGGTGGAGCACGACACACTTGTCTACTCCAAAAATATCAAAGATACAGTCTCAGAAGACCA
AAGGGCAATTGAGACTTTTCAACAAAGGGTAATATCCGGAAACCTCCTCGGATTCCATTGCCCAGCTATC
TGTCACTTTATTGTGAAGATAGTGGAAAAGGAAGGTGGCTCCTACAAATGCCATCATTGCGATAAAGGAA
AGGCCATCGTTGAAGATGCCTCTGCCGACAGTGGTCCCAAAGATGGACCCCCACCCACGAGGAGCATCGT
GGAAAAAGAAGACGTTCCAACCACGTCTTCAAAGCAAGTGGATTGATGTGATATCTCCACTGACGTAAGG
GATGACGCACAATCCCACTATCCTTCGCAAGACCCTTCCTCTATATAAGGAAGTTCATTTCATTTGGAGA
GAACACGGGGGACAAGTTTGTACAAAAAAGCAGGCTCCACCACTAGTATGGCAACCTGCATTGATTCTAC
TAATTCTGAGCAACTCTGCTATATCCCTTGCAACTTTTGCAATATTGTTCTTGCGGTGAGTGTACCATGC
AGCAACTTGTTTGATATAGTGACAGTTCGATGTGGACACTGCACAAATATGTGGACTGTAAATATGGCTG
CTGCATTTCAGTCTTCTTCTTCCTCCTGGCTAAGTCACACTCATCATCTTCACCAAGTGGCCAACTACAC
TCCTGAATACAAAATAGATTTTGGTTCATCATCCAAATGCAACAGCAAGATGCAGGCAATCCGACCATCT
ATCACAAGCAATCCTCCTGAGGAGAGGATCGTAAATCGACCCCCAGAGAAGAGGCAGCGAGTACCTTCTG
CATATAACCAGTTCATAAAAGAGGAAATTCAGAGGATCAAGGCTAATAATCCTGATATCACTCATAGGGA
AGCATTTAGTACTGCTGCAAAAAATTGGGCACATTTCCCTCACATTCACTTTGGGCTCACACTGGAGACC
AAGAATCAAGCTAAACTTGGTGTTAGTGAGAATGCAGAAAAACATATAATGCATAGGGCTGCTTTGCCAA
AAATAAAGAAGTTCACCTTCCCCGGGGACCCAGCTTTCTTGTACAAAGTGGTTGATAACAGCGGGTTAAT
TAACATCTTTTACCCATACGATGTTCCTGACTATGCGGGCTATCCCTATGACGTCCCGGACTATGCAGGA
TCCTATCCATATGACGTTCCAGATTACGCTGCTCAGTGCAGCGCTTAGAGCTCGAATTTCCCCGATCGTT
CAAACATTTGGCAATAAAGTTTCTTAAGATTGAATCCTGTTGCCGGTCTTGCGATGATTATCATATAATT
TCTGTTGAATTACGTTAAGCATGTAATAATTAACATGTAATGCATGACGTTATTTATGAGATGGGTTTTT
ATGATTAGAGTCCCGCAATTATACATTTAATACGCGATAGAAAACAAAATATAGCGCGCAAACTAGGATA
AATTATCGCGCGCGGTGTCATCTATGTTACTAGATCGGGAATTAGCTTCATCAACGCAAGACATGCGCAC
GACCGTCTGACAGGAGAGGAATTTCCGACGAGCACAGAAAGGACTTGCTCTTGGACGTAGGCCTATTTCT
CAGGCACATGTATCAAGTGTTCGGACGTGGGTTTTCGATGGTGTATCAGCCGCCGCCAACTGGGAGATGA
GGAGGCTTTCTTGGGGGGCAGTCAGCAGTTCATTTCACAAGACAGAGGAACTTGTAAGGAGATGCACTGA
TTTATCTTGGCGCAAACCAGCAGGACGAATTAGTGGGAATAGCCCGCGAATATCTAAGTTATGCCTGTCG
GCATGAGCAGAAACTTCCAATTCGAAACAGTTTGGAGAGGTTGTTTTTGGGCATACCTTTTGTTAGTCAG
CCTCTCGATTGCTCATCGTCATTACACAGTACCGAAGTTTGATCGATCTAGTAACATAGATGACACCGCG
CGCGATAATTTATCCTAGTTTGCGCGCTATATTTTGTTTTCTATCGCGTATTAAATGTATAATTGCGGGA
CTCTAATCATAAAAACCCATCTCATAAATAACGTCATGCATTACATGTTAATTATTACATGCTTAACGTA
ATTCAACAGAAATTATATGATAATCATCGCAAGACCGGCAACAGGATTCAATCTTAAGAAACTTTATTGC
CAAATGTTTGAACGATCTGCTTCGACGCACTCCTTCTTTACTCCACCATCTCGTCCTTATTGAAAACGTG
GGTAGCACCAAAACGAATCAAGTCGCTGGAACTGAAGTTACCAATCACGCTGGATGATTTGCCAGTTGGA
TTAATCTTGCCTTTCCCCGCATGAATAATATTGATGAATGCATGCGTGAGGGGTATTTCGATTTTGGCAA
TAGCTGCAATTGCCGCGACATCCTCCAACGAGCATAATTCTTCAGAAAAATAGCGATGTTCCATGTTGTC
AGGGCATGCATGATGCACGTTATGAGGTGACGGTGCTAGGCAGTATTCCCTCAAAGTTTCATAGTCAGTA
TCATATTCATCATTGCATTCCTGCAAGAGAGAATTGAGACGCAATCCACACGCTGCGGCAACCTTCCGGC
GTTCGTGGTCTATTTGCTCTTGGACGTTGCAAACGTAAGTGTTGGATCCCGGTCGGCATCTACTCTATTC
CTTTGCCCTCGGACGAGTGCTGGGGCGTCGGTTTCCACTATCGGCGAGTACTTCTACACAGCCATCGGTC
CAGACGGCCGCGCTTCTGCGGGCGATTTGTGTACGCCCGACAGTCCCGGCTCCGGATCGGACGATTGCGT
CGCATCGACCCTGCGCCCAAGCTGCATCATCGAAATTGCCGTCAACCAAGCTCTGATAGAGTTGGTCAAG
ACCAATGCGGAGCATATACGCCCGGAGCCGCGGCGATCCTGCAAGCTCCGGATGCCTCCGCTCGAAGTAG
CGCGTCTGCTGCTCCATACAAGCCAACCACGGCCTCCAGAAGAAGATGTTGGCGACCTCGTATTGGGAAT
CCCCGAACATCGCCTCGCTCCAGTCAATGACCGCTGTTATGCGGCCATTGTCCGTCAGGACATTGTTGGA
GCCGAAATCCGCGTGCACGAGGTGCCGGACTTCGGGGCAGTCCTCGGCCCAAAGCATCAGCTCATCGAGA
GCCTGCGCGACGGACGCACTGACGGTGTCGTCCATCACAGTTTGCCAGTGATACACATGGGGATCAGCAA
TCGCGCATATGAAATCACGCCATGTAGTGTATTGACCGATTCCTTGCGGTCCGAATGGGCCGAACCCGCT
CGTCTGGCTAAGATCGGCCGCAGCGATCGCATCCATGGCCTCCGCGACCGGCTGCAGAACAGCGGGCAGT
TCGGTTTCAGGCAGGTCTTGCAACGTGACACCCTGTGCACGGCGGGAGATGCAATAGGTCAGGCTCTCGC
TGAATTCCCCAATGTCAAGCACTTCCGGAATCGGGAGCGCGGCCGATGCAAAGTGCCGATAAACATAACG
ATCTTTGTAGAAACCATCGGCGCAGCTATTTACCCGCAGGACATATCCACGCCCTCCTACATCGAAGCTG
AAAGCACGAGATTCTTCGCCCTCCGAGAGCTGCATCAGGTCGGAGACGCTGTCGAACTTTTCGATCAGAA
ACTTCTCGACAGACGTCGCGGTGAGTTCAGGCTTTTTCATATCGGGGTCGTCCTCTCCAAATGAAATGAA
CTTCCTTATATAGAGGAAGGGTCTTGCGAAGGATAGTGGGATTGTGCGTCATCCCTTACGTCAGTGGAGA
TATCACATCAATCCACTTGCTTTGAAGACGTGGTTGGAACGTCTTCTTTTTCCACGATGCTCCTCGTGGG
TGGGGGTCCATCTTTGGGACCACTGTCGGCAGAGGCATCTTGAACGATAGCCTTTCCTTTATCGCAATGA
TGGCATTTGTAGGTGCCACCTTCCTTTTCTACTGTCCTTTTGATGAAGTGACAGATAGCTGGGCAATGGA
ATCCGAGGAGGTTTCCCGATATTACCCTTTGTTGAAAAGTCTCAATAGCCCTTTGGTCTTCTGAGACTGT
ATCTTTGATATTCTTGGAGTAGACGAGAGTGTCGTGCTCCACCATGTTGACGGATCTCTAGGACGCGTCG
ACGCGTCGACGCGTCGACGCGTCGACGCGTCCTAGAAGCTAATTCACTGGCCGTCGTTTTACAACGTCGT
GACTGGGAAAACCCTGGCGTTACCCAACTTAATCGCCTTGCAGCACATCCCCCTTTCGCCAGCTGGCGTA
ATAGCGAAGAGGCCCGCACCGATCGCCCTTCCCAACAGTTGCGCAGCCTGAATG
[44 nt withheld, positions 8455-8498]
C
[141 nt withheld, positions 8500-8640]
CCTTTGACGTTGGAGTCCACGTTCTTT
[37 nt withheld, positions 8668-8704]
ACCCTATCTCGGGCTATTCTTTTGATTTATAAGGGATTTTGCCGATTTCGGAACCACCATCAAACAGGAT
TTTCGCCTGCTGGGGCAAACCAGCGTGGACCGCTTGCTGCAACTCTCTCAGGGCCAGGCGGTGAAGGGCA
ATCAGCTGTTGCCCGTCTCACTGGTGAAAAGAAAAACCACCCCAGTACATTAAAAACGTCCGCAATGTGT
TATTAAGTTGTCTAAGCGTCAATTTGTTTACACCACAATATATCCTGCCACCAGCCAGCCAACAGCTCCC
CGACCGGCAGCTCGGCACAAAATCACCACTCGATACAGGCAGCCCATCAGTCCGGGACGGCGTCAGCGGG
AGAGCCGTTGTAAGGCGGCAGACTTTGCTCATGTTACCGATGCTATTCGGAAGAACGGCAACTAAGCTGC
CGGGTTTGAAACACGGATGATCTCGCGGAGGGTAGCATGTTGATTGTAACGATGACAGAGCGTTGCTGCC
TGTGATCAAATATCATCTCCCTCGCAGAGATCCGAATTATCAGCCTTCTTATTCATTTCTCGCTTAACCG
TGACAGGCTGTCGATCTTGAGAACTATGCCGACATAATAGGAAATCGCTGGATAAAGCCGCTGAGGAAGC
TGAGTGGCGCTATTTCTTTAGAAGTGAACGTTGACGATATCAACTCCCCTATCCATTGCTCACCGAATGG
TACAGGTCGGGGACCCGAAGTTCCGACTGTCGGCCTGATGCATCCCCGGCTGATCGACCCCAGATCTGGG
GCTGAGAAAGCCCAGTAAGGAAACAACTGTAGGTTCGAGTCGCGAGATCCCCCGGAACCAAAGGAAGTAG
GTTAAACCCGCTCCGATCAGGCCGAGCCACGCCAGGCCGAGAACATTGGTTCCTGTAGGCATCGGGATTG
GCGGATCAAACACTAAAGCTACTGGAACGAGCAGAAGTCCTCCGGCCGCCAGTTGCCAGGCGGTAAAGGT
GAGCAGAGGCACGGGAGGTTGCCACTTGCGGGTCAGCACGGTTCCGAACGCCATGGAAACCGCCCCCGCC
AGGCCCGCTGCGACGCCGACAGGATCTAGCGCTGCGTTTGGTGTCAACACCAACAGCGCCACGCCCGCAG
TTCCGCAAATAGCCCCCAGGACCGCCATCAATCGTATCGGGCTACCTAGCAGAGCGGCAGAGATGAACAC
GACCATCAGCGGCTGCACAGCGCCTACCGTCGCCGCGACCCCGCCCGGCAGGCGGTAGACCGAAATAAAC
AACAAGCTCCAGAATAGCGAAATATTAAGTGCGCCGAGGATGAAGATGCGCATCCACCAGATTCCCGTTG
GAATCTGTCGGACGATCATCACGAGCAATAAACCCGCCGGCAACGCCCGCAGCAGCATACCGGCGACCCC
TCGGCCTCGCTGTTCGGGCTCCACGAAAACGCCGGACAGATGCGCCTTGTGAGCGTCCTTGGGGCCGTCC
TCCTGTTTGAAGACCGACAGCCCAATGATCTCGCCGTCGATGTAGGCGCCGAATGCCACGGCATCTCGCA
ACCGTTCAGCGAACGCCTCCATGGGCTTTTTCTCCTCGTGCTCGTAAACGGACCCGAACATCTCTGGAGC
TTTCTTCAGGGCCGACAATCGGATCTCGCGGAAATCCTGCACGTCGGCCGCTCCAAGCCGTCGAATCTGA
GCCTTAATCACAATTGTCAATTTTAATCCTCTGTTTATCGGCAGTTCGTAGAGCGCGCCGTGCGTCCCGA
GCGATACTGAGCGAAGCAAGTGCGTCGAGCAGTGCCCGCTTGTTCCTGAAATGCCAGTAAAGCGCTGGCT
GCTGAACCCCCAGCCGGAACTGACCCCACAAGGCCCTAGCGTTTGCAATGCACCAGGTCATCATTGACCC
AGGCGTGTTCCACCAGGCCGCTGCCTCGCAACTCTTCGCAGGCTTCGCCGACCTGCTCGCGCCACTTCTT
CACGCGGGTGGAATCCGATCCGCACATGAGGCGGAAGGTTTCCAGCTTGAGCGGGTACGGCTCCCGGTGC
GAGCTGAAATAGTCGAACATCCGTCGGGCCGTCGGCGACAGCTTGCGGTACTTCTCCCATATGAATTTCG
TGTAGTGGTCGCCAGCAAACAGCACGACGATTTCCTCGTCGATCAGGACCTGGCAACGGGACGTTTTCTT
GCCACGGTCCAGGACGCGGAAGCGGTGCAGCAGCGACACCGATTCCAGGTGCCCAACGCGGTCGGACGTG
AAGCCCATCGCCGTCGCCTGTAGGCGCGACAGGCATTCCTCGGCCTTCGTGTAATACCGGCCATTGATCG
ACCAGCCCAGGTCCTGGCAAAGCTCGTAGAACGTGAAGGTGATCGGCTCGCCGATAGGGGTGCGCTTCGC
GTACTCCAACACCTGCTGCCACACCAGTTCGTCATCGTCGGCCCGCAGCTCGACGCCGGTGTAGGTGATC
TTCACGTCCTTGTTGACGTGGAAAATGACCTTGTTTTGCAGCGCCTCGCGCGGGATTTTCTTGTTGCGCG
TGGTGAACAGGGCAGAGCGGGCCGTGTCGTTTGGCATCGCTCGCATCGTGTCCGGCCACGGCGCAATATC
GAACAAGGAAAGCTGCATTTCCTTGATCTGCTGCTTCGTGTGTTTCAGCAACGCGGCCTGCTTGGCCTCG
CTGACCTGTTTTGCCAGGTCCTCGCCGGCGGTTTTTCGCTTCTTGGTCGTCATAGTTCCTCGCGTGTCGA
TGGTCATCGACTTCGCCAAACCTGCCGCCTCCTGTTCGAGACGACGCGAACGCTCCACGGCGGCCGATGG
CGCGGGCAGGGCAGGGGGAGCCAGTTGCACGCTGTCGCGCTCGATCTTGGCCGTAGCTTGCTGGACCATC
GAGCCGACGGACTGGAAGGTTTCGCGGGGCGCACGCATGACGGTGCGGCTTGCGATGGTTTCGGCATCCT
CGGCGGAAAACCCCGCGTCGATCAGTTCTTGCCTGTATGCCTTCCGGTCAAACGTCCGATTCATTCACCC
TCCTTGCGGGATTGCCCCGACTCACGCCGGGGCAATGTGCCCTTATTCCTGATTTGACCCGCCTGGTGCC
TTGGTGTCCAGATAATCCACCTTATCGGCAATGAAGTCGGTCCCGTAGACCGTCTGGCCGTCCTTCTCGT
ACTTGGTATTCCGAATCTTGCCCTGCACGAATACCAGCGACCCCTTGCCCAAATACTTGCCGTGGGCCTC
GGCCTGAGAGCCAAAACACTTGATGCGGAAGAAGTCGGTGCGCTCCTGCTTGTCGCCGGCATCGTTGCGC
CACATCTAGGTACTAAAACAATTCATCCAGTAAAATATAATATTTTATTTTCTCCCAATCAGGCTTGATC
CCCAGTAAGTCAAAAAATAGCTCGACATACTGTTCTTCCCCGATATCCTCCCTGATCGACCGGACGCAGA
AGGCAATGTCATACCACTTGTCCGCCCTGCCGCTTCTCCCAAGATCAATAAAGCCACTTACTTTGCCATC
TTTCACAAAGATGTTGCTGTCTCCCAGGTCGCCGTGGGAAAAGACAAGTTCCTCTTCGGGCTTTTCCGTC
TTTAAAAAATCATACAGCTCGCGCGGATCTTTAAATGGAGTGTCTTCTTCCCAGTTTTCGCAATCCACAT
CGGCCAGATCGTTATTCAGTAAGTAATCCAATTCGGCTAAGCGGCTGTCTAAGCTATTCGTATAGGGACA
ATCCGATATGTCGATGGAGTGAAAGAGCCTGATGCACTCCGCATACAGCTCGATAATCTTTTCAGGGCTT
TGTTCATCTTCATACTCTTCCGAGCAAAGGACGCCATCGGCCTCACTCATGAGCAGATTGCTCCAGCCAT
CATGCCGTTCAAAGTGCAGGACCTTTGGAACAGGCAGCTTTCCTTCCAGCCATAGCATCATGTCCTTTTC
CCGTTCCACATCATAGGTGGTCCCTTTATACCGGCTGTCCGTCATTTTTAAATATAGGTTTTCATTTTCT
CCCACCAGCTTATATACCTTAGCAGGAGACATTCCTTCCGTATCTTTTACGCAGCGGTATTTTTCGATCA
GTTTTTTCAATTCCGGTGATATTCTCATTTTAGCCATTTATTATTTCCTTCCTCTTTTCTACAGTATTTA
AAGATACCCCAAGAAGCTAATTATAACAAGACGAACTCCAATTCACTGTTCCTTGCATTCTAAAACCTTA
AATACCAGAAAACAGCTTTTTCAAAGTTGTTTTCAAAGTTGGCGTATAACATAGTATCGACGGAGCCGAT
TTTGAAACCACAATTATGGGTGATGCTGCCAACTTACTGATTTAGTGTATGATGGTGTTTTTGAGGTGCT
CCAGTGGCTTCTGTTTCTATCAGCTGTCCCTCCTGTTCAGCTACTGACGGGGTGGTGCGTAACGGCAAAA
GCACCGCCGGACATCAGCGCTATCTCTGCTCTCACTGCCGTAAAACATGGCAACTGCAGTTCACTTACAC
CGCTTCTCAACCCGGTACGCACCAGAAAATCATTGATATGGCCATGAATGGCGTTGGATGCCGGGCAACA
GCCCGCATTATGGGCGTTGGCCTCAACACGATTTTACGTCACTTAAAAAACTCAGGCCGCAGTCGGTAAC
CTCGCGCATACAGCCGGGCAGTGACGTCATCGTCTGCGCGGAAATGGACGAACAGTGGGGCTATGTCGGG
GCTAAATCGCGCCAGCGCTGGCTGTTTTACGCGTATGACAGTCTCCGGAAGACGGTTGTTGCGCACGTAT
TCGGTGAACGCACTATGGCGACGCTGGGGCGTCTTATGAGCCTGCTGTCACCCTTTGACGTGGTGATATG
GATGACGGATGGCTGGCCGCTGTATGAATCCCGCCTGAAGGGAAAGCTGCACGTAATCAGCAAGCGATAT
ACGCAGCGAATTGAGCGGCATAACCTGAATCTGAGGCAGCACCTGGCACGGCTGGGACGGAAGTCGCTGT
CGTTCTCAAAATCGGTGGAGCTGCATGACAAAGTCATCGGGCATTATCTGAACATAAAACACTATCAATA
AGTTGGAGTCATTACCCAATTATGATAGAATTTACAAGCTATAAGGTTATTGTCCTGGGTTTCAAGCATT
AGTCCATGCAAGTTTTTATGCTTTGCCCATTCTATAGATATATTGATAAGCGCGCTGCCTATGCCTTGCC
CCCTGAAATCCTTACATACGGCGATATCTTCTATATAAAAGATATATTATCTTATCAGTATTGTCAATAT
ATTCAAGGCAATCTGCCTCCTCATCCTCTTCATCCTCTTCGTCTTGGTAGCTTTTTAAATATGGCGCTTC
ATAGAGTAATTCTGTAAAGGTCCAATTCTCGTTTTCATACCTCGGTATAATCTTACCTATCACCTCAAAT
GGTTCGCTGGGTTTATCGCACCCCCGAACACGAGCACGGCACCCGCGACCACTATGCCAAGAATGCCCAA
GGTAAAAATTGCCGGCCCCGCCATGAAGTCCGTGAATGCCCCGACGGCCGAAGTGAAGGGCAGGCCGCCA
CCCAGGCCGCCGCCCTCACTGCCCGGCACCTGGTCGCTGAATGTCGATGCCAGCACCTGCGGCACGTCAA
TGCTTCCGGGCGTCGCGCTCGGGCTGATCGCCCATCCCGTTACTGCCCCGATCCCGGCAATGGCAAGGAC
TGCCAGCGCTGCCATTTTTGGGGTGAGGCCGTTCGCGGCCGAGGGGCGCAGCCCCTGGGGGGATGGGAGG
CCCGCGTTAGCGGGCCGGGAGGGTTCGAGAAGGGGGGGCACCCCCCTTCGGCGTGCGCGGTCACGCGCAC
AGGGCGCAGCCCTGGTTAAAAACAAGGTTTATAAATATTGGTTTAAAAGCAGGTTAAAAGACAGGTTAGC
GGTGGCCGAAAAACGGGCGGAAACCCTTGCAAATGCTGGATTTTCTGCCTGTGGACAGCCCCTCAAATGT
CAATAGGTGCGCCCCTCATCTGTCAGCACTCTGCCCCTCAAGTGTCAAGGATCGCGCCCCTCATCTGTCA
GTAGTCGCGCCCCTCAAGTGTCAATACCGCAGGGCACTTATCCCCAGGCTTGTCCACATCATCTGTGGGA
AACTCGCGTAAAATCAGGCGTTTTCGCCGATTTGCGAGGCTGGCCAGCTCCACGTCGCCGGCCGAAATCG
AGCCTGCCCCTCATCTGTCAACGCCGCGCCGGGTGAGTCGGCCCCTCAAGTGTCAACGTCCGCCCCTCAT
CTGTCAGTGAGGGCCAAGTTTTCCGCGAGGTATCCACAACGCCGGCGGCCGCGGTGTCTCGCACACGGCT
TCGACGGCGTTTCTGGCGCGTTTGCAGGGCCATAGACGGCCGCCAGCCCAGCGGCGAGGGCAACCAGCCC
GGTGAGCGTCGGAAAGGCGC
